Addgene plasmid #205379: pICH41295(pro5U)-pAT4G16845
Purpose: MoClo lvl0 Promoter + 5'UTR part
Depositing lab: Jennifer Nemhauser. Depositing organization: University of Washington. Publication: Building a pipeline to identify and engineer constitutive and repressible promoters. Yang EJY, Nemhauser JL. Quant Plant Biol. 2023 Oct 19;4:e12. doi: 10.1017/qpb.2023.10. eCollection 2023. PubMed 37901686.
Backbone
  Vector backbone: pICH41295
  Backbone manufacturer: Sylvestre Marillonnet Lab
  Vector type: Synthetic Biology
Growth in bacteria
  Bacterial resistance: Spectinomycin, 50 μg/mL
  Growth temperature: 37°C
  Growth strain: DH5alpha
  Copy number: High Copy
Gene/Insert
  Gene/Insert name: pAT4G16845
  Species: A. thaliana (mustard weed)
  Insert size (bp): 1008
  Cloning method: Restriction Enzyme; 5′ cloning site unknown (unknown if destroyed)
Terms and licenses: Academic/Nonprofit Terms; Industry Terms: Not Available to Industry
How to cite: pICH41295(pro5U)-pAT4G16845 was a gift from Jennifer Nemhauser (Addgene plasmid # 205379 ; http://n2t.net/addgene:205379 ; RRID:Addgene_205379)
