[The description below was written by a language model from this plasmid's Addgene catalogue record and pLannotate feature annotations shown in this document.]
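Description:
pICH41295(pro5U)-pAT4G16845 is a level 0 part plasmid for the MoClo (modular cloning, Golden Gate-based) system, built in the pICH41295 backbone, which is the acceptor used for combined promoter plus 5′UTR modules. It is a small bacterial cloning vector of about 3.3 kb, maintained in E. coli at high copy through a ColE1/pUC-type origin of replication. Selection is with spectinomycin, conferred by the aadA aminoglycoside adenylyltransferase gene, which spans the numbering origin of the circular sequence and lies downstream of an annotated AmpR (bla) promoter. The short fragments annotated as integrase, gentamicin acetyltransferase and lacI are probably remnants of the integron-derived resistance cassette and of earlier cloning steps, and are too short to be functional genes.

The payload is a 1,008 bp fragment from Arabidopsis thaliana named pAT4G16845, which represents the promoter and 5′ untranslated region of the gene at locus AT4G16845. The automated annotation does not label this insert, but the unannotated stretch between the lacI fragment and the AmpR promoter is about the right size to hold it. The record does not state the flanking cloning sites or overhangs. In the MoClo standard, level 0 parts are normally released by type IIS restriction digestion with defined fusion overhangs, so they can be joined in order with coding sequence and terminator parts into level 1 transcription units.

The plasmid carries no reporter, coding sequence or plant selection marker of its own and serves purely as a reusable regulatory part. It was deposited with work on identifying and engineering constitutive and repressible plant promoters, so it is intended as a building block for plant expression constructs and synthetic gene circuits.
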