Features (pLannotate 1.2.2; 6 found; start..end, strand, type, name):
    283..871     +  rep_origin     ori: high-copy-number ColE1/pMB1/pBR322/pUC origin of replication
   1054..1103    +  CDS            lacI (fragment): lac repressor; lacI; The lac repressor binds to the lac operator to inhibit transcription in E. coli. This inhibition can be relieved by adding lactose or isopropyl-β-D-thiogalactopyranoside (IPTG).
   2256..2360    +  promoter       AmpR promoter: bla
   2351..2431    -  CDS            int (fragment): INT2_ECOLX - Protein inferred from homology: Swiss-Prot protein existence level 3. Putative integrase believed to be involved in the insertion of antibiotic resistance genes into plasmids and transposons. From Escherichia coli.
   2519..2575    +  CDS            GmR (fragment): gentamycin acetyltransferase; aacC1; confers resistance to gentamycin
   2582..109     +  CDS            aadA (across the origin): S3AD_ECOLX - Experimental evidence at protein level: Swiss-Prot protein existence level 1. Mediates bacterial resistance to the antibiotics streptomycin and spectinomycin. From Escherichia coli.
>Addgene plasmid #205379 | pICH41295(pro5U)-pAT4G16845 | addgene full sequence | sequence record 404914 | Addgene NGS Result
TAGACAGGCTTATCTTGGACAAGAAGAAGATCGCTTGGCCTCGCGCGCAGATCAGTTGGAAGAATTTGTC
CATTACGTAAAAGGCGAGATCACCAAGGTAGTCGGCAAATAACTGTCAGACCAAGTTTACTCATATATAC
TTTAGATTGATTTAAAACTTCATTTTTAATTTAAAAGGATCTAGGTGAAGATCCTTTTTGATAATCTCAT
GACCAAAATCCCTTAACGTGAGTTTTCGTTCCACTGAGCGTCAGACCCCGTAGAAAAGATCAAAGGATCT
TCTTGAGATCCTTTTTTTCTGCGCGTAATCTGCTGCTTGCAAACAAAAAAACCACCGCTACCAGCGGTGG
TTTGTTTGCCGGATCAAGAGCTACCAACTCTTTTTCCGAAGGTAACTGGCTTCAGCAGAGCGCAGATACC
AAATACTGTTCTTCTAGTGTAGCCGTAGTTAGGCCACCACTTCAAGAACTCTGTAGCACCGCCTACATAC
CTCGCTCTGCTAATCCTGTTACCAGTGGCTGCTGCCAGTGGCGATAAGTCGTGTCTTACCGGGTTGGACT
CAAGACGATAGTTACCGGATAAGGCGCAGCGGTCGGGCTGAACGGGGGGTTCGTGCACACAGCCCAGCTT
GGAGCGAACGACCTACACCGAACTGAGATACCTACAGCGTGAGCTATGAGAAAGCGCCACGCTTCCCGAA
GGGAGAAAGGCGGACAGGTATCCGGTAAGCGGCAGGGTCGGAACAGGAGAGCGCACGAGGGAGCTTCCAG
GGGGAAACGCCTGGTATCTTTATAGTCCTGTCGGGTTTCGCCACCTCTGACTTGAGCGTCGATTTTTGTG
ATGCTCGTCAGGGGGGCGGAGCCTATGGAAAAACGCCAGCAACGCGGCCTTTTTACGGTTCCTGGCCTTT
TGCTGGCCTTTTGCTCACATGTTCTTTCCTGCGTTATCCCCTGATTCTGTGGATAACCGTATTACCGCCT
TTGAGTGAGCTGATACCGCTCGCCGCAGCCGAACGACCGAGCGCAGCGAGTCAGTGAGCGAGGAAGCGGA
AGAGCGCCCAATACGCAAACCGCCTCTCCCCGCGCGTTGGCCGATTCATTAATCACTCTGTGGTCTCAGG
AGAATCAAAATACATATTCAGTAATTTATTTTAAACTCTGACTATTTATGTAAAACACAAATGGAAATCA
AAATTGAAGGTCATGAAGATTCTATTCTTAGTGTGAAAAGTATAGATCAATGATTCTTAATTTCTTCATC
CTCCACGCATAGATCAATGGTGAATATGGTTTTAAATCCTCTAATACTCACTGTACTGCCATGGTAGAGT
TAAAAAAACAATTTTAGAAATATTAGTGGATTAAGGCATTAAGCTGTCCAAGTTGCTTGTATTTTCTTTT
CATTTTATTAATTAAAAAAAAAGTTCAACTATTTATTGACTAATAATAATACGTGTTAAATGGTTATCGG
TTTAAAATATGGGCCATAGGCCCAGACTTGAAGAAAAACTTGAAACCCAAAGTTTTATTTTTACTTGTTT
TCTTTCTCAGTGAATATCTCCCAATCAAGCTTCTTCAATTTTGCTTGCTCTCTCTCTTACACGGCCAATC
GGTGTTTTCGCAGCTTTCAGGTTTGTCTCAATCTCAAATTAAATCGGAGTCAAGTAATAACAATTGATAA
CCCTAATTGTTTCAATTATATTGTAAGATTTGAAATTTTGCAGTAGATCCGGAATCGTATTCTAGTTCTG
GAATCGTTGATCTCGATGGAATTTTTTTTAAGATTTCTTCATACACATTTGGTTCAAAAGATCACATAAT
TTTATTTTAATTTGATAAGTATGATGATTCTGCTAAGTGGCATTGGATAAAGTTTTCATTTTTGCAATAC
GTCTAAACTTGTCTATGTCTTGAATGAACTCTCTGAGTTGCTTAAAAAGTCTTGTGCTTTCTTTATTACA
CAGGCCTCAATACAAGACATTCTATATAAGCATATTGCAGAAGAGGCGGTTCTAATTGTTGCATGGAGTT
GAACAATATGACGTAGGGAAATTCTAATTTAGGGGAGGCCTCAGAGTTTGCACTAACTTCATAATCAGCT
CTGGACGTTGTTGATTGTATTTGAACAAGAAATGTGAGACCACGAAGTGGCTCTTCAGTGGACGAAAGGG
CCTCGTGATACGCCTATTTTTATAGGTTAATGTCATGATAATAATGGTTTCTTAGACGTCAGGTGGCACT
TTTCGGGGAAATGTGCGCGGAACCCCTATTTGTTTATTTTTCTAAATACATTCAAATATGTATCCGCTCA
TGAGACAATAACCCTGATAAATGCTTCAATAATATTGAAAAAGGAAGAGTATGCGCTCACGCAACTGGTC
CAGAACCTTGACCGAACGCAGCGGTGGTAACGGCGCAGTGGCGGTTTTCATGGCTTGTTATGACTGTTTT
TTTTTGGGGTACAGTCTATGCCTCGGGCATCCAAGCAGCAAGCGCGTTACGCCGTGGGTCGATGTTTGAT
GTTATGGAGCAGCAACGATGTTACGCAGCAGGGCAGTCGCCCTAAAACAAAGTTAAACATCATGAGGGAA
GCGGTGATCGCCGAAGTATCGACTCAACTATCAGAGGTAGTTGGCGTCATCGAGCGCCATCTCGAACCGA
CGTTGCTGGCCGTACATTTGTACGGCTCCGCAGTGGATGGCGGCCTGAAGCCACACAGCGATATTGATTT
GCTGGTTACGGTGACCGTAAGGCTTGATGAAACAACGCGGCGAGCTTTGATCAACGACCTTTTGGAAACT
TCGGCTTCCCCTGGAGAGAGCGAGATTCTCCGCGCTGTAGAAGTCACCATTGTTGTGCACGACGACATCA
TTCCGTGGCGTTATCCAGCTAAGCGCGAACTGCAATTTGGAGAATGGCAGCGCAATGACATTCTTGCAGG
TATCTTCGAGCCAGCCACGATCGACATTGATCTGGCTATCTTGCTGACAAAAGCAAGAGAACATAGCGTT
GCCTTGGTAGGTCCAGCGGCGGAGGAACTCTTTGATCCGGTTCCTGAACAGGATCTATTTGAGGCGCTAA
ATGAAACCTTAACGCTATGGAACTCGCCGCCCGACTGGGCTGGCGATGAGCGAAATGTAGTGCTTACGTT
GTCCCGCATTTGGTACAGCGCAGTAACCGGCAAAATCGCGCCGAAGGATGTCGCTGCCGACTGGGCAATG
GAGCGCCTGCCGGCCCAGTATCAGCCCGTCATACTTGAAGC
